>Addgene plasmid #156637 | pD649-HAsp-CD200R1-Fc(DAPA)-AviTag-6xHis | depositor full sequence | sequence record 302383 | Full Sequence
TTTCAATATTATTGAAGCATTTATCAGGGTTATTGTCTCATGAGCGGATACATATTTGAATGTATTTAGA
AAAATAAACAAATAGGGGTCAGTGTTACAACCAATTAACCAATTCTGAACATTATCGCGAGCCCATTTAT
ACCTGAATATGGCTCATAACACCCCTTGCTCATGACCAAAATCCCTTAACGTGAGTTACGCGCGCGTCGT
TCCACTGAGCGTCAGACCCCGTAGAAAAGATCAAAGGATCTTCTTGAGATCCTTTTTTTCTGCGCGTAAT
CTGCTGCTTGCAAACAAAAAAACCACCGCTACCAGCGGTGGTTTGTTTGCCGGATCAAGAGCTACCAACT
CTTTTTCCGAAGGTAACTGGCTTCAGCAGAGCGCAGATACCAAATACTGTTCTTCTAGTGTAGCCGTAGT
TAGCCCACCACTTCAAGAACTCTGTAGCACCGCCTACATACCTCGCTCTGCTAATCCTGTTACCAGTGGC
TGCTGCCAGTGGCGATAAGTCGTGTCTTACCGGGTTGGACTCAAGACGATAGTTACCGGATAAGGCGCAG
CGGTCGGGCTGAACGGGGGGTTCGTGCACACAGCCCAGCTTGGAGCGAACGACCTACACCGAACTGAGAT
ACCTACAGCGTGAGCTATGAGAAAGCGCCACGCTTCCCGAAGGGAGAAAGGCGGACAGGTATCCGGTAAG
CGGCAGGGTCGGAACAGGAGAGCGCACGAGGGAGCTTCCAGGGGGAAACGCCTGGTATCTTTATAGTCCT
GTCGGGTTTCGCCACCTCTGACTTGAGCGTCGATTTTTGTGATGCTCGTCAGGGGGGCGGAGCCTATGGA
AAAACGCCAGCAACGCGGCCTTTTTACGGTTCCTGGCCTTTTGCTGGCCTTTTGCTCACATGTTCTTTCC
TGCGTTATCCCCTGATTCTGTGGATAACCGTATTACCGCCTTTGAGTGAGCTGATACCGCTCGCCGCAGC
CGAACGACCGAGCGCAGCGAGTCAGTGAGCGAGGAAGCGGAAGGCGAGAGTAGGGAACTGCCAGGCATCA
AACTAAGCAGAAGGCCCCTGACGGATGGCCTTTTTGCGTTTCTACAAACTCTTTCTGTGTTGTAAAACGA
CGGCCAGTCTTAAGCTCGGGCCCCCTGGGCGGTTCTGATAACGAGTAATCGTTAATCCGCAAATAACGTA
AAAACCCGCTTCGGCGGGTTTTTTTATGGGGGGAGTTTAGGGAAAGAGCATTTGTCAGAATATTTAAGGG
CGCCTGTCACTTTGCTTGATATATGAGAATTATTTAACCTTATAAATGAGAAAAAAGCAACGCACTTTAA
ATAAGATACGTTGCTTTTTCGATTGATGAACACCTATAATTAAACTATTCATCTATTATTTATGATTTTT
TGTATATACAATATTTCTAGTTTGTTAAAGAGAATTAAGAAAATAAATCTCGAAAATAATAAAGGGAAAA
TCAGTTTTTGATATCAAAATTATACATGTCAACGATAATACAAAATATAATACAAACTATAAGATGTTAT
CAGTATTTATTATCATTTAGAATAAATTTTGTGTCGCCCTTAATTGTGAGCGGATAACAATTACGAGCTT
CATGCACAGTGGCGTTGACTCAATATTGGCCATTAGCCATATTATTCATTGGTTATATAGCATAAATCAA
TATTGGCTATTGGCCATTGCATACGTTGTATCTATATCATAATATGTACATTTATATTGGCTCATGTCCA
ATATGACCGCCATGTTGGCATTGATTATTGACTAGTTATTAATAGTAATCAATTACGGGGTCATTAGTTC
ATAGCCCATATATGGAGTTCCGCGTTACATAACTTACGGTAAATGGCCCGCCTGGCTGACCGCCCAACGA
CCCCCGCCCATTGACGTCAATAATGACGTATGTTCCCATAGTAACGCCAATAGGGACTTTCCATTGACGT
CAATGGGTGGAGTATTTACGGTAAACTGCCCACTTGGCAGTACATCAAGTGTATCATATGCCAAGTACGC
CCCCTATTGACGTCAATGACGGTAAATGGCCCGCCTGGCATTATGCCCAGTACATGACCTTATGGGACTT
TCCTACTTGGCAGTACATCTACGTATTAGTCATCGCTATTACCATGGTGATGCGGTTTTGGCAGTACATC
AATGGGCGTGGATAGCGGTTTGACTCACGGGGATTTCCAAGTCTCCACCCCATTGACGTCAATGGGAGTT
TGTTTTGGCACCAAAATCAACGGGACTTTCCAAAATGTCGTAACAACTCCGCCCCATTGACGCAAATGGG
CGGTAGGCGTGTACGGTGGGAGGTCTATATAAGCAGAGCTCGTTTAGTGAACCGTCAGATCGCCTGGAGA
CGCCATCCACGCTGTTTTGACCTCCATAGAAGACACCGGGACCGATCCAGCCTCCGCGGCCGGGAACGGT
GCATTGGAACGCGGATTCCCCGTGCCAAGAGTGACGTAAGTACCGCCTATAGAGTCTATAGGCCCACCCC
CTTGGCTTCGTTAGAACGCGGCTACAATTAATACATAACCTTATGTATCATACACATACGATTTAGGTGA
CACTATAGAATAACATCCACTTTGCCTTTCTCTCCACAGGTGTCCACTCCCAGGTCCAACTGCACCTCGG
TTCTATCGAAAACGCGCCTGCTAGCGCCACCATGAAGACCATCATTGCCCTGAGCTACATCTTCTGCCTG
GTGTTCGCTGCGGCCGCCATGGATGAGAAGCAGATCACCCAGAACTACAGCAAGGTGCTGGCCGAAGTGA
ACACCAGCTGGCCTGTGAAGATGGCCACCAATGCCGTGCTGTGCTGTCCTCCTATCGCTCTGCGGAACCT
GATCATCATCACCTGGGAGATCATCCTGAGAGGCCAGCCTAGCTGCACCAAGGCCTACCGGAAAGAGACA
AACGAGACAAAAGAAACGAACTGCACCGACGAGCGGATCACATGGGTGTCCAGACCTGACCAGAACAGCG
ACCTGCAGATCAGACCAGTGGCCATCACACACGACGGCTACTACCGGTGTATCATGGTCACCCCTGACGG
CAACTTCCACCGGGGCTATCATCTGCAAGTGCTCGTGACCCCTGAAGTGACCCTGTTCCAGAACAGAAAC
CGGACAGCCGTGTGTAAAGCCGTGGCCGGAAAACCTGCCGCTCAGATCTCTTGGATTCCTGAGGGCGATT
GCGCCACCAAGCAAGAGTACTGGTCTAACGGCACCGTGACCGTGAAGTCCACCTGTCACTGGGAAGTGCA
CAACGTGTCCACCGTGACTTGTCACGTGTCCCACCTGACAGGCAACAAGAGCCTGTACATCGAGCTGCTG
CCTGTGCCTGGCGCCAAGAAGTCTGCCAAACTTGGCGCGCCGGGCGGCGACAAGACCCACACCTGCCCCC
CCTGCCCAGCTCCAGAACTGCTGGGAGGGCCTTCCGTGTTCCTGTTCCCCCCCAAGCCCAAGGACACCCT
GATGATCAGCAGGACCCCCGAGGTGACCTGCGTGGTGGTGGCCGTGTCCCACGAGGACCCAGAGGTGAAG
TTCAACTGGTACGTGGACGGCGTGGAGGTGCACAACGCCAAGACCAAGCCCAGAGAGGAGCAGTACAACA
GCACCTACAGGGTGGTGTCCGTGCTGACCGTGCTGCACCAGGACTGGCTGAACGGCAAAGAATACAAGTG
CAAAGTCTCCAACAAGGCCCTGGCTGCCCCAATCGAAAAGACAATCAGCAAGGCCAAGGGCCAGCCACGG
GAGCCCCAGGTGTACACCCTGCCCCCCAGCCGGGAGGAGATGACCAAGAACCAGGTGTCCCTGACCTGTC
TGGTGAAGGGCTTCTACCCCAGCGATATCGCCGTGGAGTGGGAGAGCAACGGCCAGCCCGAGAACAACTA
CAAGACCACCCCCCCAGTGCTGGACAGCGACGGCAGCTTCTTCCTGTACAGCAAGCTGACCGTGGACAAG
TCCAGGTGGCAGCAGGGCAACGTGTTCAGCTGCAGCGTGATGCACGAGGCCCTGCACAACCACTACACCC
AGAAGTCCCTGAGCCTGAGCCCCGGCGGCAGCGGTCTTAATGATATTTTCGAGGCTCAGAAGATTGAGTG
GCATGAACACCACCACCATCACCACTAAGGCCGGCCTGTAGTCACTGGCACAACGCGTTACCCGGTAAGC
CAATCGGGTATACACGGTCGTCATACTGCAGACAGGGTTCTTCTACTTTGCAAGATAGTCTTGAGTAGTA
AAATAAATAGATAGAGAAAATCAGCCTCGACTGTGCCTTCTAGTTGCCAGCCATCTGTTGTTTGCCCCTC
CCCCGTGCCTTCCTTGACCCTGGAAGGTGCCACTCCCACTGTCCTTTCCTAATAAAATGAGGAAATTGCA
TCACAACACTCAACCCTATCTCGGTCTATTCTTTTGATTTATAAGGGATTTTGCCGATTTCGGCCTATTG
GTTAAAAAATGAGCTGATTTAACAAAAATTTAACGCGAATTAATTCTGTGGAATGTGTGTCAGTTAGGGT
GTGGAAAGTCCCCAGGCTCCCCAGCAGGCAGAAGTATGCAAAGCATGCATCTCAATTAGTCAGCAACCAG
GTGTGGAAAGTCCCCAGGCTCCCCAGCAGGCAGAAGTATGCAAAGCATGCATCTCAATTAGTCAGCAACC
ATAGTCCCGCCCCTAACTCCGCCCATCCCGCCCCTAACTCCGCCCAGTTCCGCCCATTCTCCGCCCCATG
GCTGACTAATTTTTTTTATTTATGCAGAGGCCGAGGCCGCCTCTGCCTCTGAGCTATTCCAGAAGTAGTG
AGGAGGCTTTTTTGGAGGCCTAGGCTTTTGCAAAAAGCTCCCGGGAGCTTGTATATCCATTTTCGGATCT
GATCAGCACGTGTTGACAATTAATCATCGGCATAGTATATCGGCATAGTATAATACGACAAGGTGAGGAA
CTAAACCATGACCGAGTACAAGCCCACGGTGCGCCTCGCCACCCGCGACGACGTCCCCAGGGCCGTACGC
ACCCTCGCCGCCGCGTTCGCCGACTACCCCGCCACGCGCCACACCGTCGATCCGGACCGCCACATCGAGC
GGGTCACCGAGCTGCAAGAACTCTTCCTCACGCGCGTCGGGCTCGACATCGGCAAGGTGTGGGTCGCGGA
CGACGGCGCCGCGGTGGCGGTCTGGACCACGCCGGAGAGCGTCGAAGCGGGGGCGGTGTTCGCCGAGATC
GGCCCGCGCATGGCCGAGTTGAGCGGTTCCCGGCTGGCCGCGCAGCAACAGATGGAAGGCCTCCTGGCGC
CGCACCGGCCCAAGGAGCCCGCGTGGTTCCTGGCCACCGTCGGCGTCTCGCCCGACCACCAGGGCAAGGG
TCTGGGCAGCGCCGTCGTGCTCCCCGGAGTGGAGGCGGCCGAGCGCGCCGGGGTGCCCGCCTTCCTGGAG
ACATCCGCGCCCCGCAACCTCCCCTTCTACGAGCGGCTCGGCTTCACCGTCACCGCCGACGTCGAGGTGC
CCGAAGGACCGCGCACCTGGTGCATGACCCGCAAGCCCGGTGCCTGACACGTGCTACGAGATTTCGATTC
CACCGCCGCCTTCTATGAAAGGTTGGGCTTCGGAATCGTTTTCCGGGACGCCGGCTGGATGATCCTCCAG
CGCGGGGATCTCATGCTGGAGTTCTTCGCCCACCCCAACTTGTTTATTGCAGCTTATAATGGTTACAAAT
AAAGCAATAGCATCACAAATTTCACAAATAAAGCATTTTTTTCACTGCATTCTAGTTGTGGTTTGTCCAA
ACTCATCAATGTATCTTATCATGTCTGTATACCGTCGACCTCTAGCTAGAGCTTGGCGTAATCATGGTCA
TTACCAATGCTTAATCAGTGAGGCACCTATCTCAGCGATCTGTCTATTTCGTTCATCCATAGTTGCCTGA
CTCCCCGTCGTGTAGATAACTACGATACGGGAGGGCTTACCATCTGGCCCCAGCGCTGCGATGATACCGC
GAGAACCACGCTCACCGGCTCCGGATTTATCAGCAATAAACCAGCCAGCCGGAAGGGCCGAGCGCAGAAG
TGGTCCTGCAACTTTATCCGCCTCCATCCAGTCTATTAATTGTTGCCGGGAAGCTAGAGTAAGTAGTTCG
CCAGTTAATAGTTTGCGCAACGTTGTTGCCATCGCTACAGGCATCGTGGTGTCACGCTCGTCGTTTGGTA
TGGCTTCATTCAGCTCCGGTTCCCAACGATCAAGGCGAGTTACATGATCCCCCATGTTGTGCAAAAAAGC
GGTTAGCTCCTTCGGTCCTCCGATCGTTGTCAGAAGTAAGTTGGCCGCAGTGTTATCACTCATGGTTATG
GCAGCACTGCATAATTCTCTTACTGTCATGCCATCCGTAAGATGCTTTTCTGTGACTGGTGAGTACTCAA
CCAAGTCATTCTGAGAATAGTGTATGCGGCGACCGAGTTGCTCTTGCCCGGCGTCAATACGGGATAATAC
CGCGCCACATAGCAGAACTTTAAAAGTGCTCATCATTGGAAAACGTTCTTCGGGGCGAAAACTCTCAAGG
ATCTTACCGCTGTTGAGATCCAGTTCGATGTAACCCACTCGTGCACCCAACTGATCTTCAGCATCTTTTA
CTTTCACCAGCGTTTCTGGGTGAGCAAAAACAGGAAGGCAAAATGCCGCAAAAAAGGGAATAAGGGCGAC
ACGGAAATGTTGAATACTCATATTCTTCCTT
Features (pLannotate 1.2.2; 21 found; start..end, strand, type, name):
    119..143     -  CDS            KanR (fragment): aminoglycoside phosphotransferase; aph(3')-Ia; confers resistance to kanamycin
    254..842     +  rep_origin     ori: high-copy-number ColE1/pMB1/pBR322/pUC origin of replication
   1067..1084    +  terminator     rrnB T2 terminator (fragment): transcription terminator T2 from the E. coli rrnB gene
   1109..1128    -  CDS            lacZα (fragment): LacZα fragment of β-galactosidase; lacZ fragment
   1584..1600    +  protein_bind   lac operator: The lac repressor binds to the lac operator to inhibit transcription in E. coli. This inhibition can be relieved by adding lactose or isopropyl-β-D-thiogalactopyranoside (IPTG). lac repressor encoded by lacI
   1843..2146    +  enhancer       CMV enhancer: human cytomegalovirus immediate early enhancer
   2147..2350    +  promoter       CMV promoter: human cytomegalovirus (CMV) immediate early promoter
   2486..2529    +  intron         CMV intron (fragment): modified intron A from human cytomegalovirus
   2581..2599    +  promoter       SP6 promoter: promoter for bacteriophage SP6 RNA polymerase
   2603..2640    +  CDS            IgH signal sequence (fragment): signal sequence from the mouse immunoglobulin heavy chain variable region
   2719..3402    +  CDS            CD200R1 (fragment): MO2R1_HUMAN - Also known as CD200R, CRTR2, MOX2R, OX2R. Experimental evidence at protein level: Swiss-Prot protein existence level 1. Inhibitory receptor for the CD200/OX2 cell surface glycoprotein. Limits inflammation by inhibiting the expression of proinflammatory molecules including TNF-alpha, interferons, and inducible nitric oxide synthase (iNOS) in response to selected stimuli. Also binds to HHV-8 K14 viral CD200 homolog with identical affinity and kinetics as the host CD200. From Homo sapiens (Human).
   3301..4086    +  CDS            IGHG4 (fragment): IGHG4_HUMAN - Experimental evidence at protein level: Swiss-Prot protein existence level 1. Constant region of immunoglobulin heavy chains. Immunoglobulins, also known as antibodies, are membrane-bound or secreted glycoproteins produced by B lymphocytes. In the recognition phase of humoral immunity, the membrane-bound immunoglobulins serve as receptors which, upon binding of a specific antigen, trigger the clonal expansion and differentiation of B lymphocytes into immunoglobulins- secreting plasma cells. Secreted immunoglobulins mediate the effector phase of humoral immunity, which results in
   4301..4412    +  polyA_signal   bGH poly(A) signal: bovine growth hormone polyadenylation signal
   4413..4521    +  rep_origin     f1 ori (fragment): f1 bacteriophage origin of replication; arrow indicates direction of (+) strand synthesis
   4535..4864    +  promoter       SV40 promoter: SV40 enhancer and early promoter
   4912..4959    +  promoter       EM7 promoter: synthetic bacterial promoter&nbsp
   4978..5577    +  CDS            PuroR (fragment): puromycin N-acetyltransferase; pac from Streptomyces; confers resistance to puromycin
   5587..5712    +  CDS            ble (fragment): BLE_KLEPN - Experimental evidence at protein level: Swiss-Prot protein existence level 1. Binding protein with a strong affinity to the bleomycin family of antibiotics. Binds to CL990; an antimitotic-antibiotic compound. From Klebsiella pneumoniae.
   5707..5828    +  polyA_signal   SV40 poly(A) signal: SV40 polyadenylation signal
   5881..6741    -  CDS            AmpR: β-lactamase; bla; confers resistance to ampicillin, carbenicillin, and related antibiotics
   6744..89      -  promoter       AmpR promoter (fragment) (across the origin): bla
