[The description below was written by a language model from this plasmid's Addgene catalogue record and pLannotate feature annotations shown in this document.]
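Description:
pD649-HAsp-CD200R1-Fc(DAPA)-AviTag-6xHis is a mammalian expression plasmid built on the pD649 backbone for producing a secreted, soluble form of the human CD200R1 extracellular domain. It is propagated in E. coli at high copy through a ColE1/pUC-type origin and selected with ampicillin via a full-length β-lactamase gene. The annotation also shows an SV40 early promoter/EM7 promoter unit driving a puromycin N-acetyltransferase sequence followed by an SV40 poly(A) signal, which would allow puromycin selection in mammalian cells, although the catalogue entry does not list a mammalian selection marker. Short fragments annotated as KanR, lacZα, ble, rrnB T2 and f1 ori appear to be backbone remnants rather than functional elements.

The expression cassette uses the CMV immediate early enhancer and promoter, followed by a fragment of CMV intron A and an SP6 promoter that also serves as a sequencing primer site. The open reading frame begins with a signal peptide (named HAsp in the construct, partly annotated as an immunoglobulin heavy chain signal sequence), continues with the CD200R1 ectodomain cloned between retained NotI and AscI sites, and is fused at its C-terminus to a human IgG Fc region, an AviTag and a 6xHis tag, ending in a bGH polyadenylation signal. The Fc carries the D265A and P329A (DAPA) substitutions, generally used to reduce Fc effector binding. The automated annotation matches the Fc to IGHG4, but the record only states human IgG. The Fc dimerises the ectodomain, the AviTag permits site-specific biotinylation, and the His tag supports affinity purification. The plasmid belongs to a collection used for mapping interactions among human IgSF cell-surface proteins. The depositor notes that some plasmids in the collection may carry an IS4-like transposase upstream of the CMV promoter, but no such feature is annotated here.
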