Addgene plasmid #156637: pD649-HAsp-CD200R1-Fc(DAPA)-AviTag-6xHis
Purpose: Mammalian expression of cell-surface protein extracellular domain fused to Fc(DAPA)-Avi-6xHis. Protein is secreted from cells.
Depositing lab: Chris Garcia. Depositing organization: Stanford University. Publication: A Human IgSF Cell-Surface Interactome Reveals a Complex Network of Protein-Protein Interactions. Wojtowicz WM, Vielmetter J, Fernandes RA, Siepe DH, Eastman CL, Chisholm GB, Cox S, Klock H, Anderson PW, Rue SM, Miller JJ, Glaser SM, Bragstad ML, Vance J, Lam AW, Lesley SA, Zinn K, Garcia KC. Cell. 2020 Aug 20;182(4):1027-1043.e17. doi: 10.1016/j.cell.2020.07.025. PubMed 32822567.
Backbone
  Vector backbone: pD649
  Backbone size w/o insert (bp): 6106
  Vector type: Mammalian Expression
Growth in bacteria
  Bacterial resistance: Ampicillin, 100 μg/mL
  Growth temperature: 37°C
  Growth strain: DH5alpha
  Copy number: High Copy
Gene/Insert
  Gene/Insert name: CD200R1 (alt name: MO2R1)
  Species: H. sapiens (human)
  Insert size (bp): 645
  Mutation: Fc region of human IgG contains D265A and P329A mutations (DAPA)
  Entrez Gene: CD200R1 (a.k.a. CD200R, HCRTR2, MOX2R, OX2R)
  Promoter: CMV/SP6
  Tag / fusion protein: Fc(DAPA)-AviTag-6xHis (C terminal on backbone)
  Cloning method: Restriction Enzyme; 5′ cloning site GCGGCCGC (not destroyed); 3′ cloning site GGCGCGCC (not destroyed)
  Sequencing primers: 5′ ATTTAGGTGACACTATAG; 3′ CACGTACCAGTTGAACTTCACC
Resource information
  A portion of this plasmid was derived from a plasmid made by: synthesis by ThermoFisher
Terms and licenses: Academic/Nonprofit Terms; Industry Terms: Not Available to Industry
Depositor comments: Some plasmids in this collection may have an IS4-like element ISVsa5 family transposase upstream of the CMV promoter.
How to cite: pD649-HAsp-CD200R1-Fc(DAPA)-AviTag-6xHis was a gift from Chris Garcia (Addgene plasmid # 156637 ; http://n2t.net/addgene:156637 ; RRID:Addgene_156637)
