>Addgene plasmid #156637 | pD649-HAsp-CD200R1-Fc(DAPA)-AviTag-6xHis | depositor partial sequence | sequence record 302384 | insert (extracellular domain)
ATGGATGAGAAGCAGATCACCCAGAACTACAGCAAGGTGCTGGCCGAAGTGAACACCAGCTGGCCTGTGA
AGATGGCCACCAATGCCGTGCTGTGCTGTCCTCCTATCGCTCTGCGGAACCTGATCATCATCACCTGGGA
GATCATCCTGAGAGGCCAGCCTAGCTGCACCAAGGCCTACCGGAAAGAGACAAACGAGACAAAAGAAACG
AACTGCACCGACGAGCGGATCACATGGGTGTCCAGACCTGACCAGAACAGCGACCTGCAGATCAGACCAG
TGGCCATCACACACGACGGCTACTACCGGTGTATCATGGTCACCCCTGACGGCAACTTCCACCGGGGCTA
TCATCTGCAAGTGCTCGTGACCCCTGAAGTGACCCTGTTCCAGAACAGAAACCGGACAGCCGTGTGTAAA
GCCGTGGCCGGAAAACCTGCCGCTCAGATCTCTTGGATTCCTGAGGGCGATTGCGCCACCAAGCAAGAGT
ACTGGTCTAACGGCACCGTGACCGTGAAGTCCACCTGTCACTGGGAAGTGCACAACGTGTCCACCGTGAC
TTGTCACGTGTCCCACCTGACAGGCAACAAGAGCCTGTACATCGAGCTGCTGCCTGTGCCTGGCGCCAAG
AAGTCTGCCAAACTT
